>Addgene plasmid #43425 | II-TATG | depositor partial sequence | sequence record 58690 | II-TATG sequence 426 bps
CGTCTCGCTTAACCCCAGAGCAGGTCGTGGCCATTGCCTCGAATGGAGGGGGCAAACAGGCGTTGGAAAC
CGTACAACGATTGCTGCCGGTGCTGTGCCAAGCGCACGGACTCACCCCAGAGCAGGTCGTGGCAATCGCC
TCCAACATTGGCGGGAAACAGGCACTCGAGACTGTCCAGCGCCTGCTTCCCGTGCTGTGCCAAGCGCACG
GCCTCACCCCAGAGCAGGTCGTGGCCATTGCCTCGAATGGAGGGGGCAAACAGGCGTTGGAAACCGTACA
ACGATTGCTGCCGGTGCTGTGCCAAGCGCACGGATTAACCCCAGAGCAGGTCGTGGCAATCGCGAGCAAT
AACGGCGGAAAACAGGCTTTGGAAACGGTGCAGAGGCTCCTTCCAGTGCTGTGCCAAGCGCACGGGCTCA
GAGACG
