>Addgene plasmid #43425 | II-TATG | addgene partial sequence | sequence record 60571 | M13-F20 5'-TGTAAAACGACGGCCAGT-3'
CTATAGGGCGAATTGGGCCCTCTAGATGCATGCTCGAGCGGCCGCCAGTGTGATGGATATCTGCAGAATT
CGCCCTTCTTTCCTGTGCCCACGTCTCTGAGCCCGTGCGCTTGGCACAGCACTGGAAGGAGCCTCTGCAC
CGTTTCCAAAGCCTGTTTTCCGCCGTTATTGCTCGCGATTGCCACGACCTGCTCTGGGGTTAATCCGTGC
GCTTGGCACAGCACCGGCAGCAATCGTTGTACGGTTTCCAACGCCTGTTTGCCCCCTCCATTCGAGGCAA
TGGCCACGACCTGCTCTGGGGTGAGGCCGTGCGCTTGGCACAGCACGGGAAGCAGGCGCTGGACAGTCTC
GAGTGCCTGTTTCCCGCCAATGTTGGAGGCGATTGCCACGACCTGCTCTGGGGTGAGTCCGTGCGCTTGG
CACAGCACCGGCAGCAATCGTTGTACGGTTTCCAACGCCTGTTTGCCCCCTCCATTCGAGGCAATGGCCA
CGACCTGCTCTGGGGTTAAGCGAGACGCGCTAGGACGGCAAGGGCGAATTCCAGCACACTGGCGGCCGTT
ACTAGTGGATCCGAGCTCGGTACCAAGCTTGATGCATAGCTTGAGTATTCTATAGTGTCACCTAAATAGC
TTGGCGTAATCATGGTCATAGCTGTTTCCTGTGTGAAATTGTTATCCGCTCACAATTCCACACAACATAC
GAGCCGGAAGCATAAAGTGTAAAGCCTGGGGTGCCTAATGAGTGAGCTAACTCACATTAATTGCGTTGCG
CTCACTGCCCGCTTTCCAGTCGGGAAACCTGTCGTGCCAGCTGCATTAATGAATCGGCCAACGCGCGGGG
AGAGGCGGTTTGCGTATTGGGCGCTCTTCCGCTTCCTCGCTCACTGACTCGCTGCGCTCGGTCGTTCGGC
TGCGGCGAGCGGTATCAGCTCACTCAAAGGCGGTAATACGGTTATCCACAGAATCA
