[The description below was written by a language model from this plasmid's Addgene catalogue record.]
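Description:
II-TATG is a bacterial cloning plasmid built on the commercial pCRII-TOPO backbone (about 4 kb without insert), carrying a 426 bp synthetic insert introduced by TOPO cloning. It is a high-copy plasmid propagated in E. coli and selectable with both ampicillin and kanamycin, consistent with the dual resistance markers of the pCRII-TOPO vector. The insert sits in the vector's cloning region between the T7 and M13-reverse priming sites, which are the recorded sites for sequence verification. No feature table is provided, so individual backbone elements such as the origin of replication cannot be confirmed here beyond what the backbone name implies.

The record does not spell out what the insert encodes, listing it only as a synthetic fragment named II-TATG. The plasmid was deposited in connection with a TALEN genome-editing system designed for generating human stem cell-based disease models. In that context, the name plausibly denotes a pre-assembled block of TALE repeat units recognising the four-base sequence T-A-T-G and occupying the second position in a hierarchical array assembly; the insert size would be compatible with roughly four TALE repeats. This interpretation is an inference from the name, size and associated work, not something stated in the record. On that reading, the plasmid is not an expression construct. It would instead serve as a storage and amplification vector for one module in a library of repeat blocks, from which fragments are taken and joined to build custom TALE DNA-binding domains for nuclease fusion. No eukaryotic promoter, tag or reporter is recorded.
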