Addgene plasmid #43425: II-TATG
Depositing lab: Chad Cowan & Kiran Musunuru. Depositing organization: Harvard University. Publication: A TALEN Genome-Editing System for Generating Human Stem Cell-Based Disease Models. Ding Q, Lee YK, Schaefer EA, Peters DT, Veres A, Kim K, Kuperwasser N, Motola DL, Meissner TB, Hendriks WT, Trevisan M, Gupta RM, Moisan A, Banks E, Friesen M, Schinzel RT, Xia F, Tang A, Xia Y, Figueroa E, Wann A, Ahfeldt T, Daheron L, Zhang F, Rubin LL, Peng LF, Chung RT, Musunuru K, Cowan CA. Cell Stem Cell. 2012 Dec 12. pii: S1934-5909(12)00645-5. doi: 10.1016/j.stem.2012.11.011. PubMed 23246482.
Backbone
  Vector backbone: pCRII-TOPO
  Backbone manufacturer: Invitrogen
  Backbone size w/o insert (bp): 3973
  Vector type: Bacterial Cloning
Growth in bacteria
  Bacterial resistance: Ampicillin and Kanamycin, 100 & 50 μg/mL
  Growth temperature: 37°C
  Growth strain: Top10
  Copy number: High Copy
Gene/Insert
  Gene/Insert name: II-TATG
  Species: Synthetic
  Insert size (bp): 426
  Cloning method: TOPO Cloning
  Sequencing primers: 5′ T7; 3′ M13-rev
Terms and licenses: Academic/Nonprofit Terms; Industry Terms: Not Available to Industry
How to cite: II-TATG was a gift from Chad Cowan & Kiran Musunuru (Addgene plasmid # 43425 ; http://n2t.net/addgene:43425 ; RRID:Addgene_43425)
